Addgene plasmid #144495: TFORF3019
Purpose: Lentiviral vector for overexpressing transcription factor ORFs with unique 24-bp barcodes. Barcodes facilitate identification of transcription factors in pooled screens.
Depositing lab: Feng Zhang. Depositing organization: Broad Institute. Publication: A transcription factor atlas of directed differentiation. Joung J, Ma S, Tay T, Geiger-Schuller KR, Kirchgatterer PC, Verdine VK, Guo B, Arias-Garcia MA, Allen WE, Singh A, Kuksenko O, Abudayyeh OO, Gootenberg JS, Fu Z, Macrae RK, Buenrostro JD, Regev A, Zhang F. Cell. 2023 Jan 5;186(1):209-229.e26. doi: 10.1016/j.cell.2022.11.026. PubMed 36608654.
Backbone
  Vector backbone: pLX_TRC317
  Backbone manufacturer: Broad Institute Genetic Perturbation Platform
  Backbone size w/o insert (bp): 8264
  Vector type: Mammalian Expression, Lentiviral
  Selectable markers: Puromycin
Growth in bacteria
  Bacterial resistance: Ampicillin, 100 μg/mL
  Growth temperature: 37°C
  Growth strain: NEB Stable
  Copy number: High Copy
Gene/Insert
  Gene/Insert name: POU2F1
  Species: H. sapiens (human)
  Insert size (bp): 2435
  Entrez Gene: POU2F1 (a.k.a. OCT1, OTF1, Oct1Z, oct-1B)
  Promoter: EF1a
  Tag / fusion protein: V5 (C terminal on insert)
  Cloning method: Gateway Cloning
  Sequencing primers: 5′ GGGTGGAGACTGAAGTTAGGCCAG; 3′ CACATAGCGTAAAAGGAGCAACATAG
Resource information
  A portion of this plasmid was derived from a plasmid made by: Broad Institute Genetic Perturbation Platform
Terms and licenses: Academic/Nonprofit Terms; Industry Terms: Not Available to Industry
Depositor comments: XM_011509654.2 Please test multiple small colonies in case of plasmid recombination. To make this collection available in a timely manner, a portion of this collection was not fully sequenced by Addgene. If an Addgene verified full plasmid sequence is not available, please contact us prior to placing an order to request the full sequence.
How to cite: TFORF3019 was a gift from Feng Zhang (Addgene plasmid # 144495 ; http://n2t.net/addgene:144495 ; RRID:Addgene_144495)
