[The description below was written by a language model from this plasmid's Addgene catalogue record and pLannotate feature annotations shown in this document.]
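Description:
TFORF3019 is a lentiviral mammalian expression plasmid built on the pLX_TRC317 backbone and carrying the human transcription factor POU2F1 (also called OCT1 or OTF1). It belongs to a barcoded collection of transcription factor ORFs. It is propagated in E. coli through a high-copy ColE1/pUC-type origin with ampicillin selection (AmpR), and the backbone also carries an f1 origin and remnants of a lac/lacZα cloning region flanked by T7 and T3 promoters. The depositor warns that the plasmid can recombine, a known problem for LTR-containing vectors.

The viral portion has a third-generation, self-inactivating layout. An RSV promoter drives a truncated HIV-1 5' LTR, followed by the Ψ packaging signal with a gag fragment, the RRE for Rev-dependent export of the genomic RNA, a cPPT/CTS element, WPRE to enhance transcript expression, and a ΔU3 3' LTR with a downstream SV40 poly(A) signal. Two expression units lie within this transfer cassette. An SV40 promoter drives the puromycin resistance gene for selection of transduced cells. The EF-1α promoter drives the POU2F1 ORF, which was introduced by Gateway cloning and is flanked by attB1 and attB2 sites. A V5 epitope tag follows attB2, which gives the C-terminal fusion listed in the catalogue entry.

According to the record, each construct in the collection carries a unique 24-bp barcode that identifies the transcription factor in pooled overexpression screens. The feature table does not annotate the barcode, so its position is not stated. A short U6 promoter fragment annotated between the V5 tag and WPRE is probably only a partial sequence match, not a functional promoter.
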