Features (pLannotate 1.2.2; 34 found; start..end, strand, type, name):
      5..231     +  promoter       RSV promoter: Rous sarcoma virus enhancer/promoter
    232..412     +  LTR            5' LTR (truncated): truncated 5' long terminal repeat (LTR) from HIV-1
    459..584     +  misc_feature   HIV-1 Ψ: packaging signal of human immunodeficiency virus type 1
    568..931     +  CDS            HIV-1 gag (fragment): gag protein from human immunodeficiency virus 1; gag
   1077..1310    +  misc_feature   RRE: The Rev response element (RRE) of HIV-1 allows for Rev-dependent mRNA export from the nucleus to the cytoplasm.
   1687..1713    +  CDS            Rev (fragment): human immunodeficiency virus 1 (HIV-1) Rev protein; rev; enhances nuclear export of unspliced and incompletely spliced viral mRNAs
   1720..1743    +  promoter       SV40 promoter (fragment): SV40 early promoter
   1744..1815    +  promoter       SV40 promoter (fragment): SV40 enhancer and early promoter
   1839..1974    +  rep_origin     SV40 ori: SV40 origin of replication
   2020..2616    +  CDS            PuroR (fragment): puromycin N-acetyltransferase; pac from Streptomyces; confers resistance to puromycin
   2665..2782    +  misc_feature   cPPT/CTS: central polypurine tract and central termination sequence of HIV-1
   2847..2913    +  CDS            small t antigen (fragment): SV40 (simian virus 40) small t antigen
   2920..4098    +  promoter       EF-1α promoter: strong constitutive promoter for human elongation factor EF-1α
   4119..4136    +  protein_bind   attB1 (fragment): mutant version of attB; core recombination site for the Gateway® BP reaction BP Clonase™
   4142..6370    +  CDS            POU2F1: PO2F1_HUMAN - Also known as OCT1, OTF1. Experimental evidence at protein level: Swiss-Prot protein existence level 1. (Microbial infection) In case of human herpes simplex virus (HSV) infection, POU2F1 forms a multiprotein-DNA complex with the viral transactivator protein VP16 and HCFC1 thereby enabling the transcription of the viral immediate early genes. From Homo sapiens (Human).
   6373..6396    -  protein_bind   attB2: mutant version of attB; recombination site for the Gateway® BP reaction BP Clonase™
   6404..6445    +  CDS            V5 tag: epitope tag from simian virus 5
   6461..6514    +  promoter       U6 promoter (fragment): RNA polymerase III promoter for human U6 snRNA
   6556..7144    +  misc_feature   WPRE: woodchuck hepatitis virus posttranscriptional regulatory element
   7195..7214    +  misc_feature   cPPT/CTS (fragment): central polypurine tract and central termination sequence of HIV-1
   7216..7449    +  LTR            3' LTR (ΔU3): self-inactivating 3' long terminal repeat (LTR) from HIV-1
   7527..7648    +  polyA_signal   SV40 poly(A) signal: SV40 polyadenylation signal
   7688..7823    +  rep_origin     SV40 ori: SV40 origin of replication
   7844..7862    -  promoter       T7 promoter: promoter for bacteriophage T7 RNA polymerase
   7870..8025    +  CDS            lacZα (fragment): LacZα fragment of β-galactosidase; lacZ fragment
   8030..8458    +  rep_origin     f1 ori (sequence partly withheld): f1 bacteriophage origin of replication; arrow indicates direction of (+) strand synthesis
   8511..8615    +  promoter       AmpR promoter: bla
   8616..9476    +  CDS            AmpR: β-lactamase; bla; confers resistance to ampicillin, carbenicillin, and related antibiotics
   9647..10235   +  rep_origin     ori: high-copy-number ColE1/pMB1/pBR322/pUC origin of replication
  10418..10510   +  CDS            lacI (fragment): lac repressor; lacI; The lac repressor binds to the lac operator to inhibit transcription in E. coli. This inhibition can be relieved by adding lactose or isopropyl-β-D-thiogalactopyranoside (IPTG).
  10523..10544   +  protein_bind   CAP binding site: CAP binding activates transcription in the presence of cAMP. E. coli catabolite activator protein
  10559..10589   +  promoter       lac promoter: promoter for the E. coli lac operon
  10593..10615   +  protein_bind   lac operator (fragment): The lac repressor binds to the lac operator to inhibit transcription in E. coli. This inhibition can be relieved by adding lactose or isopropyl-β-D-thiogalactopyranoside (IPTG). lac repressor encoded by lacI
  10658..10676   +  promoter       T3 promoter: promoter for bacteriophage T3 RNA polymerase
>Addgene plasmid #144495 | TFORF3019 | addgene full sequence | sequence record 407367 | Addgene NGS Result
TTAATGTAGTCTTATGCAATACTCTTGTAGTCTTGCAACATGGTAACGATGAGTTAGCAACATGCCTTAC
AAGGAGAGAAAAAGCACCGTGCATGCCGATTGGTGGAAGTAAGGTGGTACGATCGTGCCTTATTAGGAAG
GCAACAGACGGGTCTGACATGGATTGGACGAACCACTGAATTGCCGCATTGCAGAGATATTGTATTTAAG
TGCCTAGCTCGATACATAAACGGGTCTCTCTGGTTAGACCAGATCTGAGCCTGGGAGCTCTCTGGCTAAC
TAGGGAACCCACTGCTTAAGCCTCAATAAAGCTTGCCTTGAGTGCTTCAAGTAGTGTGTGCCCGTCTGTT
GTGTGACTCTGGTAACTAGAGATCCCTCAGACCCTTTTAGTCAGTGTGGAAAATCTCTAGCAGTGGCGCC
CGAACAGGGACTTGAAAGCGAAAGGGAAACCAGAGGAGCTCTCTCGACGCAGGACTCGGCTTGCTGAAGC
GCGCACGGCAAGAGGCGAGGGGCGGCGACTGGTGAGTACGCCAAAAATTTTGACTAGCGGAGGCTAGAAG
GAGAGAGATGGGTGCGAGAGCGTCAGTATTAAGCGGGGGAGAATTAGATCGCGATGGGAAAAAATTCGGT
TAAGGCCAGGGGGAAAGAAAAAATATAAATTAAAACATATAGTATGGGCAAGCAGGGAGCTAGAACGATT
CGCAGTTAATCCTGGCCTGTTAGAAACATCAGAAGGCTGTAGACAAATACTGGGACAGCTACAACCATCC
CTTCAGACAGGATCAGAAGAACTTAGATCATTATATAATACAGTAGCAACCCTCTATTGTGTGCATCAAA
GGATAGAGATAAAAGACACCAAGGAAGCTTTAGACAAGATAGAGGAAGAGCAAAACAAAAGTAAGACCAC
CGCACAGCAAGCGGCCGCTGATCTTCAGACCTGGAGGAGGAGATATGAGGGACAATTGGAGAAGTGAATT
ATATAAATATAAAGTAGTAAAAATTGAACCATTAGGAGTAGCACCCACCAAGGCAAAGAGAAGAGTGGTG
CAGAGAGAAAAAAGAGCAGTGGGAATAGGAGCTTTGTTCCTTGGGTTCTTGGGAGCAGCAGGAAGCACTA
TGGGCGCAGCGTCAATGACGCTGACGGTACAGGCCAGACAATTATTGTCTGGTATAGTGCAGCAGCAGAA
CAATTTGCTGAGGGCTATTGAGGCGCAACAGCATCTGTTGCAACTCACAGTCTGGGGCATCAAGCAGCTC
CAGGCAAGAATCCTGGCTGTGGAAAGATACCTAAAGGATCAACAGCTCCTGGGGATTTGGGGTTGCTCTG
GAAAACTCATTTGCACCACTGCTGTGCCTTGGAATGCTAGTTGGAGTAATAAATCTCTGGAACAGATTTG
GAATCACACGACCTGGATGGAGTGGGACAGAGAAATTAACAATTACACAAGCTTAATACACTCCTTAATT
GAAGAATCGCAAAACCAGCAAGAAAAGAATGAACAAGAATTATTGGAATTAGATAAATGGGCAAGTTTGT
GGAATTGGTTTAACATAACAAATTGGCTGTGGTATATAAAATTATTCATAATGATAGTAGGAGGCTTGGT
AGGTTTAAGAATAGTTTTTGCTGTACTTTCTATAGTGAATAGAGTTAGGCAGGGATATTCACCATTATCG
TTTCAGACCCACCTCCCAACCCCGAGGGGACCCATGCATTGCATCTCAATTAGTCAGCAACCAGGTGTGG
AAAGTCCCCAGGCTCCCCAGCAGGCAGAAGTATGCAAAGCATGCGTCTCAATTAGTCAGCAACCATAGTC
CCGCCCCTAACTCCGCCCATCCCGCCCCTAACTCCGCCCAGTTCCGCCCATTCTCCGCCCCATGGCTGAC
TAATTTTTTTTATTTATGCAGAGGCCGAGGCCGCCTCGGCCTCTGAGCTATTCCAGAAGTAGTGAGGAGG
CTTTTTTGGAGGCCTAGGCTTTTGCAAAAAGCTTTCTAGAGGTACCACCGGAGCTTACCATGACCGAGTA
CAAGCCCACGGTGCGCCTCGCCACCCGCGACGACGTCCCCAGGGCCGTACGCACCCTCGCCGCCGCGTTC
GCCGACTACCCCGCCACGCGCCACACCGTCGATCCGGACCGCCACATCGAGCGGGTCACCGAGCTGCAAG
AACTCTTCCTCACGCGCGTCGGGCTCGACATCGGCAAGGTGTGGGTCGCGGACGACGGCGCCGCCGTGGC
GGTCTGGACCACGCCGGAGAGCGTCGAAGCGGGGGCGGTGTTCGCCGAGATCGGCCCGCGCATGGCCGAG
TTGAGCGGTTCCCGGCTGGCCGCGCAGCAACAGATGGAAGGCCTCCTGGCGCCGCACCGGCCCAAGGAGC
CCGCGTGGTTCCTGGCCACCGTCGGCGTCTCGCCCGACCACCAGGGCAAGGGTCTGGGCAGCGCCGTCGT
GCTCCCCGGAGTGGAGGCGGCCGAGCGCGCCGGGGTGCCCGCCTTCCTGGAGACCTCCGCGCCCCGCAAC
CTCCCCTTCTACGAGCGGCTCGGCTTCACCGTCACCGCCGACGTCGAGGTGCCCGAAGGACCGCGCACCT
GGTGCATGACCCGCAAGCCCGGTGCCAGTTAACGAATTCTAGATCTTGAGACAAATGGCAGTATTCATCC
ACAATTTTAAAAGAAAAGGGGGGATTGGGGGGTACAGTGCAGGGGAAAGAATAGTAGACATAATAGCAAC
AGACATACAAACTAAAGAATTACAAAAACAAATTACAAAAATTCAAAATTTTCGGGTTTATTACAGGGAC
AGCAGAGATCCACTTTGGCGCCGGCTCGAGGCCTGCAGGTGCAAAGATGGATAAAGTTTTAAACAGAGAG
GAATCTTTGCAGCTAATGGACCTTCTAGGTCTTGAAAGGAGTGGGAATTGGCTCCGGTGCCCGTCAGTGG
GCAGAGCGCACATCGCCCACAGTCCCCGAGAAGTTGGGGGGAGGGGTCGGCAATTGAACCGGTGCCTAGA
GAAGGTGGCGCGGGGTAAACTGGGAAAGTGATGTCGTGTACTGGCTCCGCCTTTTTCCCGAGGGTGGGGG
AGAACCGTATATAAGTGCAGTAGTCGCCGTGAACGTTCTTTTTCGCAACGGGTTTGCCGCCAGAACACAG
GTAAGTGCCGTGTGTGGTTCCCGCGGGCCTGGCCTCTTTACGGGTTATGGCCCTTGCGTGCCTTGAATTA
CTTCCACCTGGCTGCAGTACGTGATTCTTGATCCCGAGCTTCGGGTTGGAAGTGGGTGGGAGAGTTCGAG
GCCTTGCGCTTAAGGAGCCCCTTCGCCTCGTGCTTGAGTTGAGGCCTGGCCTGGGCGCTGGGGCCGCCGC
GTGCGAATCTGGTGGCACCTTCGCGCCTGTCTCGCTGCTTTCGATAAGTCTCTAGCCATTTAAAATTTTT
GATGACCTGCTGCGACGCTTTTTTTCTGGCAAGATAGTCTTGTAAATGCGGGCCAAGATCTGCACACTGG
TATTTCGGTTTTTGGGGCCGCGGGCGGCGACGGGGCCCGTGCGTCCCAGCGCACATGTTCGGCGAGGCGG
GGCCTGCGAGCGCGGCCACCGAGAATCGGACGGGGGTAGTCTCAAGCTGGCCGGCCTGCTCTGGTGCCTG
GCCTCGCGCCGCCGTGTATCGCCCCGCCCTGGGCGGCAAGGCTGGCCCGGTCGGCACCAGTTGCGTGAGC
GGAAAGATGGCCGCTTCCCGGCCCTGCTGCAGGGAGCTCAAAATGGAGGACGCGGCGCTCGGGAGAGCGG
GCGGGTGAGTCACCCACACAAAGGAAAAGGGCCTTTCCGTCCTCAGCCGTCGCTTCATGTGACTCCACGG
AGTACCGGGCGCCGTCCAGGCACCTCGATTAGTTCTCGAGCTTTTGGAGTACGTCGTCTTTAGGTTGGGG
GGAGGGGTTTTATGCGATGGAGTTTCCCCACACTGAGTGGGTGGAGACTGAAGTTAGGCCAGCTTGGCAC
TTGATGTAATTCTCCTTGGAATTTGCCCTTTTTGAGTTTGGATCTTGGTTCATTCTCAAGCCTCAGACAG
TGGTTCAAAGTTTTTTTCTTCCATTTCAGGTGTCGTGAGGCTAGCATCGATTGATCAACAAGTTTGTACA
AAAAAGTTGGCATGAACAATCCGTCAGAAACCAGTAAACCATCTATGGAGAGTGGAGATGGCAACACAGG
CACACAAACCAATGGTCTGGACTTTCAGAAGCAGCCTGTGCCTGTAGGAGGAGCAATCTCAACAGCCCAG
GCGCAGGCTTTCCTTGGACATCTCCATCAGGTCCAACTCGCTGGAACAAGTTTACAGGCTGCTGCTCAGT
CTTTAAATGTACAGTCTAAATCTAATGAAGAATCGGGGGATTCGCAGCAGCCAAGCCAGCCTTCCCAGCA
GCCTTCAGTGCAGGCAGCCATTCCCCAGACCCAGCTTATGCTAGCTGGAGGACAGATAACTGGGCTTACT
TTGACGCCTGCCCAGCAACAGTTACTACTCCAGCAGGCACAGGCACAGGCACAGCTGCTGGCTGCTGCAG
TGCAGCAGCACTCCGCCAGCCAGCAGCACAGTGCTGCTGGAGCCACCATCTCCGCCTCTGCTGCCACGCC
CATGACGCAGATCCCCCTGTCTCAGCCCATACAGATCGCACAGGATCTTCAACAACTGCAACAGCTTCAA
CAGCAGAATCTCAACCTGCAACAGTTTGTGTTGGTGCATCCAACCACCAATTTGCAGCCAGCGCAGTTTA
TCATCTCACAGACGCCCCAGGGCCAGCAGGGTCTCCTGCAAGCGCAAAATCTTCTAACGCAACTACCTCA
GCAAAGCCAAGCCAACCTCCTACAGTCGCAGCCAAGCATCACCCTCACCTCCCAGCCAGCAACCCCAACA
CGCACAATAGCAGCAACCCCAATTCAGACACTTCCACAGAGCCAGTCAACACCAAAGCGAATTGATACTC
CCAGCTTGGAGGAGCCCAGTGACCTTGAGGAGCTTGAGCAGTTTGCCAAGACCTTCAAACAAAGACGAAT
CAAACTTGGATTCACTCAGGGTGATGTTGGGCTCGCTATGGGGAAACTATATGGAAATGACTTCAGCCAA
ACTACCATCTCTCGATTTGAAGCCTTGAACCTCAGCTTTAAGAACATGTGCAAGTTGAAGCCACTTTTAG
AGAAGTGGCTAAATGATGCAGAGAACCTCTCATCTGATTCGTCCCTCTCCAGCCCAAGTGCCCTGAATTC
TCCAGGAATTGAGGGCTTGAGCCGTAGGAGGAAGAAACGCACCAGCATAGAGACCAACATCCGTGTGGCC
TTAGAGAAGAGTTTCTTGGAGAATCAAAAGCCTACCTCGGAAGAGATCACTATGATTGCTGATCAGCTCA
ATATGGAAAAAGAGGTGATTCGTGTTTGGTTCTGTAACCGCCGCCAGAAAGAAAAAAGAATCAACCCACC
AAGCAGTGGTGGGACCAGCAGCTCACCTATTAAAGCAATTTTCCCCAGCCCAACTTCACTGGTGGCGACC
ACACCAAGCCTTGTGACTAGCAGTGCAGCAACTACCCTCACAGTCAGCCCTGTCCTCCCTCTGACCAGTG
CTGCTGTGACGAATCTTTCAGTTACAGGCACTTCAGACACCACCTCCAACAACACAGCAACCGTGATTTC
CACAGCGCCTCCAGCTTCCTCAGCAGTCACGTCCCCCTCTCTGAGTCCCTCCCCTTCTGCCTCAGCCTCC
ACCTCCGAGGCATCCAGTGCCAGTGAGACCAGCACAACACAGACCACCTCCACTCCTTTGTCCTCCCCTC
TTGGGACCAGCCAGGTGATGGTGACAGCATCAGGTTTGCAAACAGCAGCAGCTGCTGCCCTTCAAGGAGC
TGCACAGTTGCCAGCAAATGCCAGTCTTGCTGCCATGGCAGCTGCTGCAGGACTAAACCCAAGCCTGATG
GCACCCTCACAGTTTGCGGCTGGAGGTGCCTTACTCAGTCTGAATCCAGGGACCCTGAGCGGTGCTCTCA
GCCCAGCTCTAATGAGCAACAGTACACTGGCAACTATTCAAGCTCTTGCTTCTGGTGGCTCTCTTCCAAT
AACATCACTTGATGCAACTGGGAACCTGGTATTTGCCAATGCGGGAGGAGCCCCCAACATCGTGACTGCC
CCTCTGTTCCTGAACCCTCAGAACCTCTCTCTGCTCACCAGCAACCCTGTTAGCTTGGTCTCTGCCGCCG
CAGCATCTGCAGGGAACTCTGCACCTGTAGCCAGCCTTCACGCCACCTCCACCTCTGCTGAGTCCATCCA
GAACTCTCTCTTCACAGTGGCCTCTGCCAGCGGGGCTGCGTCCACCACCACCACCGCCTCCAAGGCACAG
TGCCCAACTTTCTTGTACAAAGTGGTTGATATCGGTAAGCCTATCCCTAACCCTCTCCTCGGTCTCGATT
CTACGTAGTAATGAACTAGTCCGTAACTTGAAAGTATTTCGATTTCTTGGCTTTATATATCTTGTGGAAA
GGACGAGGGAGACTGCATGAGGCTTGATTAACGCGTTAAGTCGACAATCAACCTCTGGATTACAAAATTT
GTGAAAGATTGACTGGTATTCTTAACTATGTTGCTCCTTTTACGCTATGTGGATACGCTGCTTTAATGCC
TTTGTATCATGCTATTGCTTCCCGTATGGCTTTCATTTTCTCCTCCTTGTATAAATCCTGGTTGCTGTCT
CTTTATGAGGAGTTGTGGCCCGTTGTCAGGCAACGTGGCGTGGTGTGCACTGTGTTTGCTGACGCAACCC
CCACTGGTTGGGGCATTGCCACCACCTGTCAGCTCCTTTCCGGGACTTTCGCTTTCCCCCTCCCTATTGC
CACGGCGGAACTCATCGCCGCCTGCCTTGCCCGCTGCTGGACAGGGGCTCGGCTGTTGGGCACTGACAAT
TCCGTGGTGTTGTCGGGGAAATCATCGTCCTTTCCTTGGCTGCTCGCCTGTGTTGCCACCTGGATTCTGC
GCGGGACGTCCTTCTGCTACGTCCCTTCGGCCCTCAATCCAGCGGACCTTCCTTCCCGCGGCCTGCTGCC
GGCTCTGCGGCCTCTTCCGCGTCTTCGCCTTCGCCCTCAGACGAGTCGGATCTCCCTTTGGGCCGCCTCC
CCGCGTCGACTTTAAGACCAATGACTTACAAGGCAGCTGTAGATCTTAGCCACTTTTTAAAAGAAAAGGG
GGGACTGGAAGGGCTAATTCACTCCCAACGAAGACAAGATCTGCTTTTTGCTTGTACTGGGTCTCTCTGG
TTAGACCAGATCTGAGCCTGGGAGCTCTCTGGCTAACTAGGGAACCCACTGCTTAAGCCTCAATAAAGCT
TGCCTTGAGTGCTTCAAGTAGTGTGTGCCCGTCTGTTGTGTGACTCTGGTAACTAGAGATCCCTCAGACC
CTTTTAGTCAGTGTGGAAAATCTCTAGCAGTACGTATAGTAGTTCATGTCATCTTATTATTCAGTATTTA
TAACTTGCAAAGAAATGAATATCAGAGAGTGAGAGGAACTTGTTTATTGCAGCTTATAATGGTTACAAAT
AAAGCAATAGCATCACAAATTTCACAAATAAAGCATTTTTTTCACTGCATTCTAGTTGTGGTTTGTCCAA
ACTCATCAATGTATCTTATCATGTCTGGCTCTAGCTATCCCGCCCCTAACTCCGCCCATCCCGCCCCTAA
CTCCGCCCAGTTCCGCCCATTCTCCGCCCCATGGCTGACTAATTTTTTTTATTTATGCAGAGGCCGAGGC
CGCCTCGGCCTCTGAGCTATTCCAGAAGTAGTGAGGAGGCTTTTTTGGAGGCCTAGGGACGTACCCAATT
CGCCCTATAGTGAGTCGTATTACGCGCGCTCACTGGCCGTCGTTTTACAACGTCGTGACTGGGAAAACCC
TGGCGTTACCCAACTTAATCGCCTTGCAGCACATCCCCCTTTCGCCAGCTGGCGTAATAGCGAAGAGGCC
CGCACCGATCGCCCTTCCCAACAGTTGCGCAGCCTGAATGGCGAATGGG
[124 nt withheld, positions 8030-8153]
C
[91 nt withheld, positions 8155-8245]
A
[49 nt withheld, positions 8247-8295]
CCTTTGACGTTGGAGTCCACGTTCTTT
[37 nt withheld, positions 8323-8359]
ACCCTATCTCGGTCTATTCTTTTGATTTATAAGGGATTTTGCCGATTTCGGCCTATTGGTTAAAAAATGA
GCTGATTTAACAAAAATTTAACGCGAATTTTAACAAAATATTAACGCTTACAATTTAGGTGGCACTTTTC
GGGGAAATGTGCGCGGAACCCCTATTTGTTTATTTTTCTAAATACATTCAAATATGTATCCGCTCATGAG
ACAATAACCCTGATAAATGCTTCAATAATATTGAAAAAGGAAGAGTATGAGTATTCAACATTTCCGTGTC
GCCCTTATTCCCTTTTTTGCGGCATTTTGCCTTCCTGTTTTTGCTCACCCAGAAACGCTGGTGAAAGTAA
AAGATGCTGAAGATCAGTTGGGTGCACGAGTGGGTTACATCGAACTGGATCTCAACAGCGGTAAGATCCT
TGAGAGTTTTCGCCCCGAAGAACGTTTTCCAATGATGAGCACTTTTAAAGTTCTGCTATGTGGCGCGGTA
TTATCCCGTATTGACGCCGGGCAAGAGCAACTCGGTCGCCGCATACACTATTCTCAGAATGACTTGGTTG
AGTACTCACCAGTCACAGAAAAGCATCTTACGGATGGCATGACAGTAAGAGAATTATGCAGTGCTGCCAT
AACCATGAGTGATAACACTGCGGCCAACTTACTTCTGACAACGATCGGAGGACCGAAGGAGCTAACCGCT
TTTTTGCACAACATGGGGGATCATGTAACTCGCCTTGATCGTTGGGAACCGGAGCTGAATGAAGCCATAC
CAAACGACGAGCGTGACACCACGATGCCTGTAGCAATGGCAACAACGTTGCGCAAACTATTAACTGGCGA
ACTACTTACTCTAGCTTCCCGGCAACAATTAATAGACTGGATGGAGGCGGATAAAGTTGCAGGACCACTT
CTGCGCTCGGCCCTTCCGGCTGGCTGGTTTATTGCTGATAAATCTGGAGCCGGTGAGCGTGGGTCTCGCG
GTATCATTGCAGCACTGGGGCCAGATGGTAAGCCCTCCCGTATCGTAGTTATCTACACGACGGGGAGTCA
GGCAACTATGGATGAACGAAATAGACAGATCGCTGAGATAGGTGCCTCACTGATTAAGCATTGGTAACTG
TCAGACCAAGTTTACTCATATATACTTTAGATTGATTTAAAACTTCATTTTTAATTTAAAAGGATCTAGG
TGAAGATCCTTTTTGATAATCTCATGACCAAAATCCCTTAACGTGAGTTTTCGTTCCACTGAGCGTCAGA
CCCCGTAGAAAAGATCAAAGGATCTTCTTGAGATCCTTTTTTTCTGCGCGTAATCTGCTGCTTGCAAACA
AAAAAACCACCGCTACCAGCGGTGGTTTGTTTGCCGGATCAAGAGCTACCAACTCTTTTTCCGAAGGTAA
CTGGCTTCAGCAGAGCGCAGATACCAAATACTGTTCTTCTAGTGTAGCCGTAGTTAGGCCACCACTTCAA
GAACTCTGTAGCACCGCCTACATACCTCGCTCTGCTAATCCTGTTACCAGTGGCTGCTGCCAGTGGCGAT
AAGTCGTGTCTTACCGGGTTGGACTCAAGACGATAGTTACCGGATAAGGCGCAGCGGTCGGGCTGAACGG
GGGGTTCGTGCACACAGCCCAGCTTGGAGCGAACGACCTACACCGAACTGAGATACCTACAGCGTGAGCT
ATGAGAAAGCGCCACGCTTCCCGAAGGGAGAAAGGCGGACAGGTATCCGGTAAGCGGCAGGGTCGGAACA
GGAGAGCGCACGAGGGAGCTTCCAGGGGGAAACGCCTGGTATCTTTATAGTCCTGTCGGGTTTCGCCACC
TCTGACTTGAGCGTCGATTTTTGTGATGCTCGTCAGGGGGGCGGAGCCTATGGAAAAACGCCAGCAACGC
GGCCTTTTTACGGTTCCTGGCCTTTTGCTGGCCTTTTGCTCACATGTTCTTTCCTGCGTTATCCCCTGAT
TCTGTGGATAACCGTATTACCGCCTTTGAGTGAGCTGATACCGCTCGCCGCAGCCGAACGACCGAGCGCA
GCGAGTCAGTGAGCGAGGAAGCGGAAGAGCGCCCAATACGCAAACCGCCTCTCCCCGCGCGTTGGCCGAT
TCATTAATGCAGCTGGCACGACAGGTTTCCCGACTGGAAAGCGGGCAGTGAGCGCAACGCAATTAATGTG
AGTTAGCTCACTCATTAGGCACCCCAGGCTTTACACTTTATGCTTCCGGCTCGTATGTTGTGTGGAATTG
TGAGCGGATAACAATTTCACACAGGAAACAGCTATGACCATGATTACGCCAAGCGCGCAATTAACCCTCA
CTAAAGGGAACAAAAGCTGGAGCTGCAAGC
