>Addgene plasmid #144495 | TFORF3019 | depositor partial sequence | sequence record 285600 | Insert
ATCGATTGATCAACAAGTTTGTACAAAAAAGTTGGCATGAACAATCCGTCAGAAACCAGTAAACCATCTA
TGGAGAGTGGAGATGGCAACACAGGCACACAAACCAATGGTCTGGACTTTCAGAAGCAGCCTGTGCCTGT
AGGAGGAGCAATCTCAACAGCCCAGGCGCAGGCTTTCCTTGGACATCTCCATCAGGTCCAACTCGCTGGA
ACAAGTTTACAGGCTGCTGCTCAGTCTTTAAATGTACAGTCTAAATCTAATGAAGAATCGGGGGATTCGC
AGCAGCCAAGCCAGCCTTCCCAGCAGCCTTCAGTGCAGGCAGCCATTCCCCAGACCCAGCTTATGCTAGC
TGGAGGACAGATAACTGGGCTTACTTTGACGCCTGCCCAGCAACAGTTACTACTCCAGCAGGCACAGGCA
CAGGCACAGCTGCTGGCTGCTGCAGTGCAGCAGCACTCCGCCAGCCAGCAGCACAGTGCTGCTGGAGCCA
CCATCTCCGCCTCTGCTGCCACGCCCATGACGCAGATCCCCCTGTCTCAGCCCATACAGATCGCACAGGA
TCTTCAACAACTGCAACAGCTTCAACAGCAGAATCTCAACCTGCAACAGTTTGTGTTGGTGCATCCAACC
ACCAATTTGCAGCCAGCGCAGTTTATCATCTCACAGACGCCCCAGGGCCAGCAGGGTCTCCTGCAAGCGC
AAAATCTTCTAACGCAACTACCTCAGCAAAGCCAAGCCAACCTCCTACAGTCGCAGCCAAGCATCACCCT
CACCTCCCAGCCAGCAACCCCAACACGCACAATAGCAGCAACCCCAATTCAGACACTTCCACAGAGCCAG
TCAACACCAAAGCGAATTGATACTCCCAGCTTGGAGGAGCCCAGTGACCTTGAGGAGCTTGAGCAGTTTG
CCAAGACCTTCAAACAAAGACGAATCAAACTTGGATTCACTCAGGGTGATGTTGGGCTCGCTATGGGGAA
ACTATATGGAAATGACTTCAGCCAAACTACCATCTCTCGATTTGAAGCCTTGAACCTCAGCTTTAAGAAC
ATGTGCAAGTTGAAGCCACTTTTAGAGAAGTGGCTAAATGATGCAGAGAACCTCTCATCTGATTCGTCCC
TCTCCAGCCCAAGTGCCCTGAATTCTCCAGGAATTGAGGGCTTGAGCCGTAGGAGGAAGAAACGCACCAG
CATAGAGACCAACATCCGTGTGGCCTTAGAGAAGAGTTTCTTGGAGAATCAAAAGCCTACCTCGGAAGAG
ATCACTATGATTGCTGATCAGCTCAATATGGAAAAAGAGGTGATTCGTGTTTGGTTCTGTAACCGCCGCC
AGAAAGAAAAAAGAATCAACCCACCAAGCAGTGGTGGGACCAGCAGCTCACCTATTAAAGCAATTTTCCC
CAGCCCAACTTCACTGGTGGCGACCACACCAAGCCTTGTGACTAGCAGTGCAGCAACTACCCTCACAGTC
AGCCCTGTCCTCCCTCTGACCAGTGCTGCTGTGACGAATCTTTCAGTTACAGGCACTTCAGACACCACCT
CCAACAACACAGCAACCGTGATTTCCACAGCGCCTCCAGCTTCCTCAGCAGTCACGTCCCCCTCTCTGAG
TCCCTCCCCTTCTGCCTCAGCCTCCACCTCCGAGGCATCCAGTGCCAGTGAGACCAGCACAACACAGACC
ACCTCCACTCCTTTGTCCTCCCCTCTTGGGACCAGCCAGGTGATGGTGACAGCATCAGGTTTGCAAACAG
CAGCAGCTGCTGCCCTTCAAGGAGCTGCACAGTTGCCAGCAAATGCCAGTCTTGCTGCCATGGCAGCTGC
TGCAGGACTAAACCCAAGCCTGATGGCACCCTCACAGTTTGCGGCTGGAGGTGCCTTACTCAGTCTGAAT
CCAGGGACCCTGAGCGGTGCTCTCAGCCCAGCTCTAATGAGCAACAGTACACTGGCAACTATTCAAGCTC
TTGCTTCTGGTGGCTCTCTTCCAATAACATCACTTGATGCAACTGGGAACCTGGTATTTGCCAATGCGGG
AGGAGCCCCCAACATCGTGACTGCCCCTCTGTTCCTGAACCCTCAGAACCTCTCTCTGCTCACCAGCAAC
CCTGTTAGCTTGGTCTCTGCCGCCGCAGCATCTGCAGGGAACTCTGCACCTGTAGCCAGCCTTCACGCCA
CCTCCACCTCTGCTGAGTCCATCCAGAACTCTCTCTTCACAGTGGCCTCTGCCAGCGGGGCTGCGTCCAC
CACCACCACCGCCTCCAAGGCACAGTGCCCAACTTTCTTGTACAAAGTGGTTGATATCGGTAAGCCTATC
CCTAACCCTCTCCTCGGTCTCGATTCTACGTAGTAATGAACTAGTCCGTAACTTGAAAGTATTTCGATTT
CTTGGCTTTATATATCTTGTGGAAAGGACGAGGGAGACTGCATGAGGCTTGATTA
