>Addgene plasmid #144495 | TFORF3019 | depositor partial sequence | sequence record 285601 | Barcode
GGGAGACTGCATGAGGCTTGATTA
